>Addgene plasmid #182945 | pLV-MNTS-1-p75 | addgene full sequence | sequence record 360103 | Addgene NGS Result
GGTGAAAGTAAAAGATGCTGAAGATCAGTTGGGTGCACGAGTGGGTTACATCGAACTGGATCTCAACAGC
GGTAAGATCCTTGAGAGTTTTCGCCCCGAAGAACGTTTTCCAATGATGAGCACTTTTAAAGTTCTGCTAT
GTGGCGCGGTATTATCCCGTATTGACGCCGGGCAAGAGCAACTCGGTCGCCGCATACACTATTCTCAGAA
TGACTTGGTTGAGTACTCACCAGTCACAGAAAAGCATCTTACGGATGGCATGACAGTAAGAGAATTATGC
AGTGCTGCCATAACCATGAGTGATAACACTGCGGCCAACTTACTTCTGACAACGATCGGAGGACCGAAGG
AGCTAACCGCTTTTTTGCACAACATGGGGGATCATGTAACTCGCCTTGATCGTTGGGAACCGGAGCTGAA
TGAAGCCATACCAAACGACGAGCGTGACACCACGATGCCTGTAGCAATGGCAACAACGTTGCGCAAACTA
TTAACTGGCGAACTACTTACTCTAGCTTCCCGGCAACAATTAATAGACTGGATGGAGGCGGATAAAGTTG
CAGGACCACTTCTGCGCTCGGCCCTTCCGGCTGGCTGGTTTATTGCTGATAAATCTGGAGCCGGTGAGCG
TGGGTCTCGCGGTATCATTGCAGCACTGGGGCCAGATGGTAAGCCCTCCCGTATCGTAGTTATCTACACG
ACGGGGAGTCAGGCAACTATGGATGAACGAAATAGACAGATCGCTGAGATAGGTGCCTCACTGATTAAGC
ATTGGTAACTGTCAGACCAAGTTTACTCATATATACTTTAGATTGATTTAAAACTTCATTTTTAATTTAA
AAGGATCTAGGTGAAGATCCTTTTTGATAATCTCATGACCAAAATCCCTTAACGTGAGTTTTCGTTCCAC
TGAGCGTCAGACCCCGTAGAAAAGATCAAAGGATCTTCTTGAGATCCTTTTTTTCTGCGCGTAATCTGCT
GCTTGCAAACAAAAAAACCACCGCTACCAGCGGTGGTTTGTTTGCCGGATCAAGAGCTACCAACTCTTTT
TCCGAAGGTAACTGGCTTCAGCAGAGCGCAGATACCAAATACTGTTCTTCTAGTGTAGCCGTAGTTAGGC
CACCACTTCAAGAACTCTGTAGCACCGCCTACATACCTCGCTCTGCTAATCCTGTTACCAGTGGCTGCTG
CCAGTGGCGATAAGTCGTGTCTTACCGGGTTGGACTCAAGACGATAGTTACCGGATAAGGCGCAGCGGTC
GGGCTGAACGGGGGGTTCGTGCACACAGCCCAGCTTGGAGCGAACGACCTACACCGAACTGAGATACCTA
CAGCGTGAGCTATGAGAAAGCGCCACGCTTCCCGAAGGGAGAAAGGCGGACAGGTATCCGGTAAGCGGCA
GGGTCGGAACAGGAGAGCGCACGAGGGAGCTTCCAGGGGGAAACGCCTGGTATCTTTATAGTCCTGTCGG
GTTTCGCCACCTCTGACTTGAGCGTCGATTTTTGTGATGCTCGTCAGGGGGGCGGAGCCTATGGAAAAAC
GCCAGCAACGCGGCCTTTTTACGGTTCCTGGCCTTTTGCTGGCCTTTTGCTCACATGTTCTTTCCTGCGT
TATCCCCTGATTCTGTGGATAACCGTATTACCGCCTTTGAGTGAGCTGATACCGCTCGCCGCAGCCGAAC
GACCGAGCGCAGCGAGTCAGTGAGCGAGGAAGCGGAAGAGCGCCCAATACGCAAACCGCCTCTCCCCGCG
CGTTGGCCGATTCATTAATGCAGCTGGCACGACAGGTTTCCCGACTGGAAAGCGGGCAGTGAGCGCAACG
CAATTAATGTGAGTTAGCTCACTCATTAGGCACCCCAGGCTTTACACTTTATGCTTCCGGCTCGTATGTT
GTGTGGAATTGTGAGCGGATAACAATTTCACACAGGAAACAGCTATGACCATGATTACGCCAAGCGCGCA
ATTAACCCTCACTAAAGGGAACAAAAGCTGGAGCTGCAAGCTTAATGTAGTCTTATGCAATACTCTTGTA
GTCTTGCAACATGGTAACGATGAGTTAGCAACATGCCTTACAAGGAGAGAAAAAGCACCGTGCATGCCGA
TTGGTGGAAGTAAGGTGGTACGATCGTGCCTTATTAGGAAGGCAACAGACGGGTCTGACATGGATTGGAC
GAACCACTGAATTGCCGCATTGCAGAGATATTGTATTTAAGTGCCTAGCTCGATACATAAACGGGTCTCT
CTGGTTAGACCAGATCTGAGCCTGGGAGCTCTCTGGCTAACTAGGGAACCCACTGCTTAAGCCTCAATAA
AGCTTGCCTTGAGTGCTTCAAGTAGTGTGTGCCCGTCTGTTGTGTGACTCTGGTAACTAGAGATCCCTCA
GACCCTTTTAGTCAGTGTGGAAAATCTCTAGCAGTGGCGCCCGAACAGGGACTTGAAAGCGAAAGGGAAA
CCAGAGGAGCTCTCTCGACGCAGGACTCGGCTTGCTGAAGCGCGCACGGCAAGAGGCGAGGGGCGGCGAC
TGGTGAGTACGCCAAAAATTTTGACTAGCGGAGGCTAGAAGGAGAGAGATGGGTGCGAGAGCGTCAGTAT
TAAGCGGGGGAGAATTAGATCGCGATGGGAAAAAATTCGGTTAAGGCCAGGGGGAAAGAAAAAATATAAA
TTAAAACATATAGTATGGGCAAGCAGGGAGCTAGAACGATTCGCAGTTAATCCTGGCCTGTTAGAAACAT
CAGAAGGCTGTAGACAAATACTGGGACAGCTACAACCATCCCTTCAGACAGGATCAGAAGAACTTAGATC
ATTATATAATACAGTAGCAACCCTCTATTGTGTGCATCAAAGGATAGAGATAAAAGACACCAAGGAAGCT
TTAGACAAGATAGAGGAAGAGCAAAACAAAAGTAAGACCACCGCACAGCAAGCGGCCGCTGATCTTCAGA
CCTGGAGGAGGAGATATGAGGGACAATTGGAGAAGTGAATTATATAAATATAAAGTAGTAAAAATTGAAC
CATTAGGAGTAGCACCCACCAAGGCAAAGAGAAGAGTGGTGCAGAGAGAAAAAAGAGCAGTGGGAATAGG
AGCTTTGTTCCTTGGGTTCTTGGGAGCAGCAGGAAGCACTATGGGCGCAGCGTCAATGACGCTGACGGTA
CAGGCCAGACAATTATTGTCTGGTATAGTGCAGCAGCAGAACAATTTGCTGAGGGCTATTGAGGCGCAAC
AGCATCTGTTGCAACTCACAGTCTGGGGCATCAAGCAGCTCCAGGCAAGAATCCTGGCTGTGGAAAGATA
CCTAAAGGATCAACAGCTCCTGGGGATTTGGGGTTGCTCTGGAAAACTCATTTGCACCACTGCTGTGCCT
TGGAATGCTAGTTGGAGTAATAAATCTCTGGAACAGATTTGGAATCACACGACCTGGATGGAGTGGGACA
GAGAAATTAACAATTACACAAGCTTAATACACTCCTTAATTGAAGAATCGCAAAACCAGCAAGAAAAGAA
TGAACAAGAATTATTGGAATTAGATAAATGGGCAAGTTTGTGGAATTGGTTTAACATAACAAATTGGCTG
TGGTATATAAAATTATTCATAATGATAGTAGGAGGCTTGGTAGGTTTAAGAATAGTTTTTGCTGTACTTT
CTATAGTGAATAGAGTTAGGCAGGGATATTCACCATTATCGTTTCAGACCCACCTCCCAACCCCGAGGGG
ACCCGACAGGCCCGAAGGAATAGAAGAAGAAGGTGGAGAGAGAGACAGAGACAGATCCATTCGATTAGTG
AACGGATCTCGACGGTATCGGTTAACTTTTAAAAGAAAAGGGGGGATTGGGGGGTACAGTGCAGGGGAAA
GAATAGTAGACATAATAGCAACAGACATACAAACTAAAGAATTACAAAAACAAATTACAAAATTCAAAAT
TTTATCGATAAGCTTGGGAGTTCCGCGTTACATAACTTACGGTAAATGGCCCGCCTGGCTGACCGCCCAA
CGACCCCCGCCCATTGACGTCAATAATGACGTATGTTCCCATAGTAACGCCAATAGGGACTTTCCATTGA
CGTCAATGGGTGGAGTATTTACGGTAAACTGCCCACTTGGCAGTACATCAAGTGTATCATATGCCAAGTA
CGCCCCCTATTGACGTCAATGACGGTAAATGGCCCGCCTGGCATTATGCCCAGTACATGACCTTATGGGA
CTTTCCTACTTGGCAGTACATCTACGTATTAGTCATCGCTATTACCATGGTGATGCGGTTTTGGCAGTAC
ATCAATGGGCGTGGATAGCGGTTTGACTCACGGGGATTTCCAAGTCTCCACCCCATTGACGTCAATGGGA
GTTTGTTTTGGCACCAAAATCAACGGGACTTTCCAAAATGTCGTAACAACTCCGCCCCATTGACGCAAAT
GGGCGGTAGGCGTGTACGGTGGGAGGTCTATATAAGCAGAGCTCGTTTAGTGAACCGTCAGATCGCCTGG
AGACGCCATCCACGCTGTTTTGACCTCCATAGAAGACACCGCCCGGGCGTACGGGATCCGCCACCATGAG
CATCCTGTTCTACGTGATCTTCCTGGCCTACCTGCGGGGCATCCAGGGCAACAACATGGACCAGCGGAGC
CTGCCCGAGGACAGCCTGAACTCCCTGATCATCAAGCTGATCCAGGCCGACATCCTGAAGAACAAGCTGA
GCAAGCAGATGGTGGACGTGAAAGAGAACTACCAGAGCACCCTGCCCAAGGCCGAGGCCCCCAGAGAGCC
TGAAAGAGGCGGCCCTGCCAAGAGCGCCTTCCAGCCCGTGATCGCCATGGACACCGAGCTGCTCAGACAG
CAGCGGCGGTACAACAGCCCCAGAGTGCTGCTGAGCGACAGCACCCCCCTGGAACCCCCCCCTCTGTACC
TGATGGAAGATTACGTGGGCAGCCCCGTGGTGGCCAACCGGACCAGCAGACGGAAGAGAAGCAGCAGCCA
CCCCATCTTCCACCGGGGCGAGGCCAGCGTCTGTGCCTCTGAGAGCCTGTGGGTCACAGACAAGAGCAGC
GCCATCGACATCCGGGGCCACCAGGTCACAGTGCTGGGCGAGATCAAGACCGGCAACAGCCCCGTGAAGC
AGTACTTCTACGAGACACGGTGCAAAGAGGCCAGACCCGTCAAGAACGGCTGCCGGGGCATCGACGACAA
GCACTGGAACAGCCAGTGCAAGACCAGCCAGACCTACGTGCGGGCCCTGACCAGCGAGAACAACAAGCTG
GTCGGATGGCGGTGGATCAGAATCGACACCAGCTGCGTGTGCGCCCTGAGCGCCGCCATCGGCAGAACAT
GAGCTAGCTCTAGACCTGCAGGGTCGACTCCGGATGATCAGGGCCCTGTACAGATATCGACAATCAACCT
CTGGATTACAAAATTTGTGAAAGATTGACTGGTATTCTTAACTATGTTGCTCCTTTTACGCTATGTGGAT
ACGCTGCTTTAATGCCTTTGTATCATGCTATTGCTTCCCGTATGGCTTTCATTTTCTCCTCCTTGTATAA
ATCCTGGTTGCTGTCTCTTTATGAGGAGTTGTGGCCCGTTGTCAGGCAACGTGGCGTGGTGTGCACTGTG
TTTGCTGACGCAACCCCCACTGGTTGGGGCATTGCCACCACCTGTCAGCTCCTTTCCGGGACTTTCGCTT
TCCCCCTCCCTATTGCCACGGCGGAACTCATCGCCGCCTGCCTTGCCCGCTGCTGGACAGGGGCTCGGCT
GTTGGGCACTGACAATTCCGTGGTGTTGTCGGGGAAGCTGACGTCCTTTCCATGGCTGCTCGCCTGTGTT
GCCACCTGGATTCTGCGCGGGACGTCCTTCTGCTACGTCCCTTCGGCCCTCAATCCAGCGGACCTTCCTT
CCCGCGGCCTGCTGCCGGCTCTGCGGCCTCTTCCGCGTCTTCGCCTTCGCCCTCAGACGAGTCGGATCTC
CCTTTGGGCCGCCTCCCCGCCTGGAATTCGAGCTCGGTACCTTTAAGACCAATGACTTACAAGGCAGCTG
TAGATCTTAGCCACTTTTTAAAAGAAAAGGGGGGACTGGAAGGGCTAATTCACTCCCAACGAAGACAAGA
TCTGCTTTTTGCTTGTACTGGGTCTCTCTGGTTAGACCAGATCTGAGCCTGGGAGCTCTCTGGCTAACTA
GGGAACCCACTGCTTAAGCCTCAATAAAGCTTGCCTTGAGTGCTTCAAGTAGTGTGTGCCCGTCTGTTGT
GTGACTCTGGTAACTAGAGATCCCTCAGACCCTTTTAGTCAGTGTGGAAAATCTCTAGCAGTAGTAGTTC
ATGTCATCTTATTATTCAGTATTTATAACTTGCAAAGAAATGAATATCAGAGAGTGAGAGGAACTTGTTT
ATTGCAGCTTATAATGGTTACAAATAAAGCAATAGCATCACAAATTTCACAAATAAAGCATTTTTTTCAC
TGCATTCTAGTTGTGGTTTGTCCAAACTCATCAATGTATCTTATCATGTCTGGCTCTAGCTATCCCGCCC
CTAACTCCGCCCATCCCGCCCCTAACTCCGCCCAGTTCCGCCCATTCTCCGCCCCATGGCTGACTAATTT
TTTTTATTTATGCAGAGGCCGAGGCCGCCTCGGCCTCTGAGCTATTCCAGAAGTAGTGAGGAGGCTTTTT
TGGAGGCCTAGGGACGTACCCAATTCGCCCTATAGTGAGTCGTATTACGCGCGCTCACTGGCCGTCGTTT
TACAACGTCGTGACTGGGAAAACCCTGGCGTTACCCAACTTAATCGCCTTGCAGCACATCCCCCTTTCGC
CAGCTGGCGTAATAGCGAAGAGGCCCGCACCGATCGCCCTTCCCAACAGTTGCGCAGCCTGAATGGCGAA
TGGG
[124 nt withheld, positions 6865-6988]
C
[91 nt withheld, positions 6990-7080]
A
[49 nt withheld, positions 7082-7130]
CCTTTGACGTTGGAGTCCACGTTCTTT
[37 nt withheld, positions 7158-7194]
ACCCTATCTCGGTCTATTCTTTTGATTTATAAGGGATTTTGCCGATTTCGGCCTATTGGTTAAAAAATGA
GCTGATTTAACAAAAATTTAACGCGAATTTTAACAAAATATTAACGCTTACAATTTAGGTGGCACTTTTC
GGGGAAATGTGCGCGGAACCCCTATTTGTTTATTTTTCTAAATACATTCAAATATGTATCCGCTCATGAG
ACAATAACCCTGATAAATGCTTCAATAATATTGAAAAAGGAAGAGTATGAGTATTCAACATTTCCGTGTC
GCCCTTATTCCCTTTTTTGCGGCATTTTGCCTTCCTGTTTTTGCTCACCCAGAAACGCT
Features (pLannotate 1.2.2; 26 found; start..end, strand, type, name):
    949..1537    +  rep_origin     ori: high-copy-number ColE1/pMB1/pBR322/pUC origin of replication
   1720..1812    +  CDS            lacI (fragment): lac repressor; lacI; The lac repressor binds to the lac operator to inhibit transcription in E. coli. This inhibition can be relieved by adding lactose or isopropyl-β-D-thiogalactopyranoside (IPTG).
   1825..1846    +  protein_bind   CAP binding site: CAP binding activates transcription in the presence of cAMP. E. coli catabolite activator protein
   1861..1891    +  promoter       lac promoter: promoter for the E. coli lac operon
   1899..1915    +  protein_bind   lac operator: The lac repressor binds to the lac operator to inhibit transcription in E. coli. This inhibition can be relieved by adding lactose or isopropyl-β-D-thiogalactopyranoside (IPTG). lac repressor encoded by lacI
   1960..1978    +  promoter       T3 promoter: promoter for bacteriophage T3 RNA polymerase
   2006..2232    +  promoter       RSV promoter: Rous sarcoma virus enhancer/promoter
   2233..2413    +  LTR            5' LTR (truncated): truncated 5' long terminal repeat (LTR) from HIV-1
   2460..2585    +  misc_feature   HIV-1 Ψ: packaging signal of human immunodeficiency virus type 1
   2569..2932    +  CDS            HIV-1 gag (fragment): gag protein from human immunodeficiency virus 1; gag
   3078..3311    +  misc_feature   RRE: The Rev response element (RRE) of HIV-1 allows for Rev-dependent mRNA export from the nucleus to the cytoplasm.
   3688..3788    +  CDS            Rev (fragment): human immunodeficiency virus 1 (HIV-1) Rev protein; rev; enhances nuclear export of unspliced and incompletely spliced viral mRNAs
   3807..3923    +  misc_feature   cPPT/CTS: central polypurine tract and central termination sequence of HIV-1
   3946..4249    +  enhancer       CMV enhancer: human cytomegalovirus immediate early enhancer
   4250..4453    +  promoter       CMV promoter: human cytomegalovirus (CMV) immediate early promoter
   4546..5319    +  CDS            NTF3: NTF3_HUMAN - Experimental evidence at protein level: Swiss-Prot protein existence level 1. Seems to promote the survival of visceral and proprioceptive sensory neurons. From Homo sapiens (Human).
   5382..5970    +  misc_feature   WPRE: woodchuck hepatitis virus posttranscriptional regulatory element
   5987..6055    +  CDS            nef (fragment): NEF_HV1Z2 - Experimental evidence at protein level: Swiss-Prot protein existence level 1. Extracellular Nef protein targets CD4(+) T-lymphocytes for apoptosis by interacting with CXCR4 surface receptors. From Human immunodeficiency virus type 1 group M subtype D (isolate Z2/CDC-Z34) (HIV-1).
   6057..6290    +  LTR            3' LTR (ΔU3): self-inactivating 3' long terminal repeat (LTR) from HIV-1
   6362..6483    +  polyA_signal   SV40 poly(A) signal: SV40 polyadenylation signal
   6523..6658    +  rep_origin     SV40 ori: SV40 origin of replication
   6679..6697    -  promoter       T7 promoter: promoter for bacteriophage T7 RNA polymerase
   6705..6860    +  CDS            lacZα (fragment): LacZα fragment of β-galactosidase; lacZ fragment
   6865..7293    +  rep_origin     f1 ori (sequence partly withheld): f1 bacteriophage origin of replication; arrow indicates direction of (+) strand synthesis
   7346..7450    +  promoter       AmpR promoter: bla
   7451..778     +  CDS            AmpR (across the origin): β-lactamase; bla; confers resistance to ampicillin, carbenicillin, and related antibiotics
