[The description below was written by a language model from this plasmid's Addgene catalogue record and pLannotate feature annotations shown in this document.]
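Description:
pLV-MNTS-1-p75 is a third-generation-style, self-inactivating HIV-1 lentiviral transfer plasmid built on the pLV-MP2 backbone and catalogued as a mammalian expression and synthetic biology vector of about 7.5 kb. In bacteria it is maintained through a high-copy ColE1/pUC-type origin and selected with ampicillin via the β-lactamase gene. The backbone also carries an f1 origin, remnants of the lac/lacZα region, and flanking T3 and T7 promoters. The viral portion begins with an RSV promoter fused to a truncated 5' LTR, which drives Tat-independent transcription of the genomic RNA in packaging cells. This is followed by the Ψ packaging signal with a partial gag sequence, the Rev response element for nuclear export of unspliced RNA, and the cPPT/CTS element that aids nuclear import. A ΔU3 3' LTR closes the provirus, so the integrated copy lacks LTR promoter activity. An SV40 polyadenylation signal and SV40 origin lie downstream.

The payload, cloned between BamHI and SalI sites, is an engineered coding sequence derived from human neurotrophin-3 (NTF3). It is expressed from the CMV immediate-early enhancer/promoter and followed by a WPRE, which increases transcript stability and expression. According to the record, the insert encodes a secreted "multi-neurotrophin" variant of NT-3 designed to bind all three TRK receptors while not binding the p75 neurotrophin receptor. The specific amino-acid changes are not listed, and no tag, reporter or mammalian selection marker is annotated. The construct is suited to transient transfection or lentiviral transduction of mammalian cells, for producing or delivering a pan-TRK ligand whose signalling can be studied apart from p75NTR engagement.
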