Addgene plasmid #182945: pLV-MNTS-1-p75
Purpose: To express a multi-neurotrophin made from the Human NT-3 gene. The secreted protein that can bind only all 3 TRK receptors and not p75NTR
Depositing lab: Pantelis Tsoulfas. Depositing organization: University of Miami. Publication: The binding epitopes of neurotrophin-3 to its receptors trkC and gp75 and the design of a multifunctional human neurotrophin. Urfer R, Tsoulfas P, Soppet D, Escandón E, Parada LF, Presta LG. EMBO J. 1994 Dec 15. 13(24):5896-909. PubMed 7529173.
Backbone
  Vector backbone: pLV-MP2
  Backbone manufacturer: Pantelis Tsoulfas
  Backbone size w/o insert (bp): 6756
  Total vector size (bp): 7533
  Vector type: Mammalian Expression, Synthetic Biology
Growth in bacteria
  Bacterial resistance: Ampicillin, 100 μg/mL
  Growth temperature: 37°C
  Growth strain: NEB Stable
  Growth instructions: If does not grow well use low sodium LB.
  Copy number: High Copy
Gene/Insert
  Cloning method: Restriction Enzyme; 5′ cloning site BamHI (not destroyed); 3′ cloning site SalI (not destroyed)
  Sequencing primers: 5′ CMV-F; 3′ WPRE-R
Terms and licenses: Academic/Nonprofit Terms; Industry Terms: Not Available to Industry
How to cite: pLV-MNTS-1-p75 was a gift from Pantelis Tsoulfas (Addgene plasmid # 182945 ; http://n2t.net/addgene:182945 ; RRID:Addgene_182945)
